Addgene plasmid #225465: pcDNA3puro-mGFP-FMR1iso1-N2(1-491)
Purpose: Express mEGFP-fusion protein of FMR1 fragment (1-491)
Depositing lab: Christine Mayr. Depositing organization: Memorial Sloan-Kettering Cancer Center. Publication: The FXR1 network acts as signaling scaffold for actomyosin remodeling. Chen X, Fansler MM, Janjoš U, Ule J, Mayr C. Cell. 5 August 2024. doi: 10.1016/j.cell.2024.07.015. PubMed 37961296.
Backbone
  Vector backbone: pcDNA3-puro
  Backbone manufacturer: Mayr Lab
  Vector type: Mammalian Expression
Growth in bacteria
  Bacterial resistance: Ampicillin, 100 μg/mL
  Growth temperature: 37°C
  Growth strain: DH5alpha
  Copy number: High Copy
Gene/Insert
  Gene/Insert name: FMR1
  Species: H. sapiens (human)
  Mutation: N2 fragment (1-491)
  Entrez Gene: FMR1 (a.k.a. FMRP, FRAXA, POF, POF1)
  Promoter: CMV
  Tag / fusion protein: mEGFP (N terminal on insert)
  Cloning method: Restriction Enzyme; 5′ cloning site unknown (unknown if destroyed)
Terms and licenses: Academic/Nonprofit Terms; Industry Terms: Not Available to Industry
Depositor comments: Please visit https://doi.org/10.1101/2023.11.05.565677 for bioRxiv preprint.
How to cite: pcDNA3puro-mGFP-FMR1iso1-N2(1-491) was a gift from Christine Mayr (Addgene plasmid # 225465 ; http://n2t.net/addgene:225465 ; RRID:Addgene_225465)
