[The description below was written by a language model from this plasmid's Addgene catalogue record and pLannotate feature annotations shown in this document.]
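Description:
pcDNA3puro-mGFP-FMR1iso1-N2(1-491) is a mammalian expression plasmid built on a pcDNA3-puro backbone that produces a fragment of human FMR1 (residues 1-491 of isoform 1, termed the N2 fragment) fused at its N terminus to monomeric EGFP. In the 7.3 kb sequence record that matches this catalogue description, the CMV immediate-early enhancer and promoter drive the mEGFP-FMR1 open reading frame, which is followed by the bovine growth hormone polyadenylation signal; a T7 promoter lies just upstream of the fusion. A separate SV40 early promoter drives puromycin N-acetyltransferase, terminated by the SV40 poly(A) signal, allowing puromycin selection of transfected mammalian cells. A short ble fragment after PuroR appears to be a remnant of the backbone. Propagation in E. coli relies on the high-copy ColE1/pUC origin and ampicillin resistance, and an f1 origin is also present.

A second sequence record filed under the same entry is about 12 kb and does not fit the catalogue description. It carries the same mEGFP-FMR1 fragment fusion, but in a self-inactivating HIV-1 lentiviral backbone (truncated 5' LTR, Ψ, RRE, cPPT/CTS, WPRE, ΔU3 3' LTR). There the fusion sits under a tetracycline response element with a minimal CMV promoter, alongside a UbC-driven rtTA3-IRES-PuroR cassette, which would give doxycycline-inducible expression. The record does not explain this discrepancy, so which sequence represents the distributed plasmid should be checked.

The stated purpose is expression of the fluorescently tagged FMR1 fragment. This would suit imaging or domain-mapping experiments, and the associated work concerns the FXR1 network as a signaling scaffold.
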