Features (pLannotate 1.2.2; 33 found; start..end, strand, type, name):
    123..140     +  misc_feature   MCS (fragment): pUC18/19 multiple cloning site
    145..183     +  promoter       minimal CMV promoter: human cytomegalovirus (CMV) immediate early promoter
    301..1017    +  CDS            mEGFP: mEGFP is a basic (constitutively fluorescent) green fluorescent protein published in 2002, derived from Aequorea victoria. It has moderate acid sensitivity.
   1033..2505    +  CDS            FMR1 (fragment): FMR1_HUMAN - Experimental evidence at protein level: Swiss-Prot protein existence level 1. (Microbial infection) Acts as a positive regulator of influenza A virus (IAV) replication. Required for the assembly and nuclear export of the viral ribonucleoprotein (vRNP) components. From Homo sapiens (Human).
   2602..2637    +  promoter       PGK promoter (fragment): mouse phosphoglycerate kinase 1 promoter
   2655..3866    +  promoter       UbC promoter: human ubiquitin C promoter
   3925..4622    +  CDS            rtTA3 (fragment): reverse tetracycline transactivator 3 activates expression from Tet-responsive promoters in the presence of doxycycline
   4552..4662    +  CDS            VP48: 3 tandem repeats of the minimal activation domain of herpes simplex virus VP16 (Cheng et al., 2013)
   4792..5254    +  misc_feature   IRES: internal ribosome entry site (IRES) of the encephalomyocarditis virus (EMCV)
   5283..5882    +  CDS            PuroR: puromycin N-acetyltransferase; pac from Streptomyces alboniger; confers resistance to puromycin
   5907..5990    +  CDS            large T antigen (fragment): large T antigen from SV40 (simian virus 40)
   6024..6044    +  misc_feature   MCS (fragment): pBluescript multiple cloning site
   6056..6644    +  misc_feature   WPRE: woodchuck hepatitis virus posttranscriptional regulatory element
   6652..6717    +  CDS            nef (fragment): NEF_HV1Z2 - Experimental evidence at protein level: Swiss-Prot protein existence level 1. Extracellular Nef protein targets CD4(+) T-lymphocytes for apoptosis by interacting with CXCR4 surface receptors. From Human immunodeficiency virus type 1 group M subtype D (isolate Z2/CDC-Z34) (HIV-1).
   6719..6952    +  LTR            3' LTR (ΔU3): self-inactivating 3' long terminal repeat (LTR) from HIV-1
   7157..7261    +  promoter       AmpR promoter: bla
   7262..8122    +  CDS            AmpR: β-lactamase; bla; confers resistance to ampicillin, carbenicillin, and related antibiotics
   8293..8881    +  rep_origin     ori: high-copy-number ColE1/pMB1/pBR322/pUC origin of replication
   9064..9118    +  CDS            lacI (fragment): lac repressor; lacI; The lac repressor binds to the lac operator to inhibit transcription in E. coli. This inhibition can be relieved by adding lactose or isopropyl-β-D-thiogalactopyranoside (IPTG).
   9124..9217    +  rep_origin     SV40 ori (fragment): SV40 origin of replication
   9242..9279    +  CDS            lacI (fragment): lac repressor; lacI; The lac repressor binds to the lac operator to inhibit transcription in E. coli. This inhibition can be relieved by adding lactose or isopropyl-β-D-thiogalactopyranoside (IPTG).
   9292..9313    +  protein_bind   CAP binding site: CAP binding activates transcription in the presence of cAMP. E. coli catabolite activator protein
   9328..9358    +  promoter       lac promoter: promoter for the E. coli lac operon
   9362..9384    +  protein_bind   lac operator (fragment): The lac repressor binds to the lac operator to inhibit transcription in E. coli. This inhibition can be relieved by adding lactose or isopropyl-β-D-thiogalactopyranoside (IPTG). lac repressor encoded by lacI
   9416..9499    +  polyA_signal   SV40 poly(A) signal (fragment): SV40 polyadenylation signal
   9666..9995    +  CDS            nef (fragment): NEF_HV1BR - Experimental evidence at protein level: Swiss-Prot protein existence level 1. Extracellular Nef protein targets CD4(+) T-lymphocytes for apoptosis by interacting with CXCR4 surface receptors (PubMed:14990729). From Human immunodeficiency virus type 1 group M subtype B (isolate BRU/LAI) (HIV-1).
  10043..10300   +  LTR            5' LTR (truncated): truncated 5' long terminal repeat (LTR) from HIV-1
  10347..10472   +  misc_feature   HIV-1 Ψ: packaging signal of human immunodeficiency virus type 1
  10456..10794   +  CDS            HIV-1 gag (fragment): gag protein from human immunodeficiency virus 1; gag
  10969..11202   +  misc_feature   RRE: The Rev response element (RRE) of HIV-1 allows for Rev-dependent mRNA export from the nucleus to the cytoplasm.
  11579..11679   +  CDS            Rev (fragment): human immunodeficiency virus 1 (HIV-1) Rev protein; rev; enhances nuclear export of unspliced and incompletely spliced viral mRNAs
  11724..11841   +  misc_feature   cPPT/CTS: central polypurine tract and central termination sequence of HIV-1
  11896..112     +  protein_bind   tetracycline response element (across the origin): contains seven copies of the tetracycline operator tetO tetracycline repressor TetR
>Addgene plasmid #225465 | pcDNA3puro-mGFP-FMR1iso1-N2(1-491) | addgene full sequence | sequence record 448244 | Addgene NGS Result
GTTTACCACTCCCTATCAGTGATAGAGAAAAGTGAAAGTCGAGTTTACCACTCCCTATCAGTGATAGAGA
AAAGTGAAAGTCGAGTTTACCACTCCCTATCAGTGATAGAGAAAAGTGAAAGTCGAGCTCGGTACCCGGG
TCGAGGTAGGCGTGTACGGTGGGAGGCCTATATAAGCAGAGCTCGTTTAGTGAACCGTCAGATCGCCTGG
AGACGCCATCCACGCTGTTTTGACCTCCATAGAAGACACCGGGACCGATCCAGCCTCCGCGGCCCCGAAC
TAGTCCAGACGCGTGCCACCATGGTGAGCAAGGGCGAGGAGCTGTTCACCGGGGTGGTGCCCATCCTGGT
CGAGCTGGACGGCGACGTAAACGGCCACAAGTTCAGCGTGTCCGGCGAGGGCGAGGGCGATGCCACCTAC
GGCAAGCTGACCCTGAAGTTCATCTGCACCACCGGCAAGCTGCCCGTGCCCTGGCCCACCCTCGTGACCA
CCCTGACCTACGGCGTGCAGTGCTTCAGCCGCTACCCCGACCACATGAAGCAGCACGACTTCTTCAAGTC
CGCCATGCCCGAAGGCTACGTCCAGGAGCGCACCATCTTCTTCAAGGACGACGGCAACTACAAGACCCGC
GCCGAGGTGAAGTTCGAGGGCGACACCCTGGTGAACCGCATCGAGCTGAAGGGCATCGACTTCAAGGAGG
ACGGCAACATCCTGGGGCACAAGCTGGAGTACAACTACAACAGCCACAACGTCTATATCATGGCCGACAA
GCAGAAGAACGGCATCAAGGTGAACTTCAAGATCCGCCACAACATCGAGGACGGCAGCGTGCAGCTCGCC
GACCACTACCAGCAGAACACCCCCATCGGCGACGGCCCCGTGCTGCTGCCCGACAACCACTACCTGAGCA
CCCAGTCCAAGCTGAGCAAAGACCCCAACGAGAAGCGCGATCACATGGTCCTGCTGGAGTTCGTGACCGC
CGCCGGGATCACTCTCGGCATGGACGAGCTGTACAAAAAAGCAGGCTCCACCATGGAGGAGCTGGTGGTG
GAAGTGCGGGGCTCCAATGGCGCTTTCTACAAGGCATTTGTAAAGGATGTTCATGAAGATTCAATAACAG
TTGCATTTGAAAACAACTGGCAGCCTGATAGGCAGATTCCATTTCATGATGTCAGATTCCCACCTCCTGT
AGGTTATAATAAAGATATAAATGAAAGTGATGAAGTTGAGGTGTATTCCAGAGCAAATGAAAAAGAGCCT
TGCTGTTGGTGGTTAGCTAAAGTGAGGATGATAAAGGGTGAGTTTTATGTGATAGAATATGCAGCATGTG
ATGCAACTTACAATGAAATTGTCACAATTGAACGTCTAAGATCTGTTAATCCCAACAAACCTGCCACAAA
AGATACTTTCCATAAGATCAAGCTGGATGTGCCAGAAGACTTACGGCAAATGTGTGCCAAAGAGGCGGCA
CATAAGGATTTTAAAAAGGCAGTTGGTGCCTTTTCTGTAACTTATGATCCAGAAAATTATCAGCTTGTCA
TTTTGTCCATCAATGAAGTCACCTCAAAGCGAGCACATATGCTGATTGACATGCACTTTCGGAGTCTGCG
CACTAAGTTGTCTCTGATAATGAGAAATGAAGAAGCTAGTAAGCAGCTGGAGAGTTCAAGGCAGCTTGCC
TCGAGATTTCATGAACAGTTTATCGTAAGAGAAGATCTGATGGGTCTAGCTATTGGTACTCATGGTGCTA
ATATTCAGCAAGCTAGAAAAGTACCTGGGGTCACTGCTATTGATCTAGATGAAGATACCTGCACATTTCA
TATTTATGGAGAGGATCAGGATGCAGTGAAAAAAGCTAGAAGCTTTCTCGAATTTGCTGAAGATGTAATA
CAAGTTCCAAGGAACTTAGTAGGCAAAGTAATAGGAAAAAATGGAAAGCTGATTCAGGAGATTGTGGACA
AGTCAGGAGTTGTGAGGGTGAGGATTGAGGCTGAAAATGAGAAAAATGTTCCACAAGAAGAGGAAATTAT
GCCACCAAATTCCCTTCCTTCCAATAATTCAAGGGTTGGACCTAATGCCCCAGAAGAAAAAAAACATTTA
GATATAAAGGAAAACAGCACCCATTTTTCTCAACCTAACAGTACAAAAGTCCAGAGGGTGTTAGTGGCTT
CATCAGTTGTAGCAGGGGAATCCCAGAAACCTGAACTCAAGGCTTGGCAGGGTATGGTACCATTTGTTTT
TGTGGGAACAAAGGACAGCATCGCTAATGCCACTGTTCTTTTGGATTATCACCTGAACTATTTAAAGGAA
GTAGACCAGTTGAGACTCGAGCGGCTACAGATTGATGAGCAGTTGCGACAGATTGGAGCTAGTTCTAGAC
CACCACCAAATCGTACAGATAAGGAAAAAAGCTATGTGACTGATGATGGTCAAGGAATGGGTCGAGGTAG
TAGACCTTACAGAAATAGGGGGCACGGCAGACGCGGTCCTGGATATACTTCAGGATAAGCTAGCCTCGAG
TCTAGAGGGCCCGCGGTTCGAATACCCATACGACGTCCCAGACTACGCTTAGTAATGATTAATTAAACTA
GAAATTCTACCGGGTAGGGGAGGCGCTTTTCCCAAGGCAGTCTGGAGTAACCCACCCAAGATCTGGCCTC
CGCGCCGGGTTTTGGCGCCTCCCGCGGGCGCCCCCCTCCTCACGGCGAGCGCTGCCACGTCAGACGAAGG
GCGCAGCGAGCGTCCTGATCCTTCCGCCCGGACGCTCAGGACAGCGGCCCGCTGCTCATAAGACTCGGCC
TTAGAACCCCAGTATCAGCAGAAGGACATTTTAGGACGGGACTTGGGTGACTCTAGGGCACTGGTTTTCT
TTCCAGAGAGCGGAACAGGCGAGGAAAAGTAGTCCCTTCTCGGCGATTCTGCGGAGGGATCTCCGTGGGG
CGGTGAACGCCGATGATTATATAAGGACGCGCCGGGTGTGGCACAGCTAGTTCCGTCGCAGCCGGGATTT
GGGTCGCGGTTCTTGTTTGTGGATCGCTGTGATCGTCACTTGGTGAGTAGCGGGCTGCTGGGCTGGCCGG
GGCTTTCGTGGCCGCCGGGCCGCTCGGTGGGACGGAAGCGTGTGGAGAGACCGCCAAGGGCTGTAGTCTG
GGTCCGCGAGCAAGGTTGCCCTGAACTGGGGGTTGGGGGGAGCGCAGCAAAATGGCGGCTGTTCCCGAGT
CTTGAATGGAAGACGCTTGTGAGGCGGGCTGTGAGGTCGTTGAAACAAGGTGGGGGGCATGGTGGGCGGC
AAGAACCCAAGGTCTTGAGGCCTTCGCTAATGCGGGAAAGCTCTTATTCGGGTGAGATGGGCTGGGGCAC
CATCTGGGGACCCTGACGTGAAGTTTGTCACTGACTGGAGAACTCGGTTTGTCGTCTGTTGCGGGGGCGG
CAGTTATGGCGGTGCCGTTGGGCAGTGCACCCGTACCTTTGGGAGCGCGCGCCCTCGTCGTGTCGTGACG
TCACCCGTTCTGTTGGCTTATAATGCAGGGTGGGGCCACCTGCCGGTAGGTGTGCGGTAGGCTTTTCTCC
GTCGCAGGACGCAGGGTTCGGGCCTAGGGTAGGCTCTCCTGAATCGACAGGCGCCGGACCTCTGGTGAGG
GGAGGGATAAGTGAGGCGTCAGTTTCTTTGGTCGGTTTTATGTACCTATCTTCTTAAGTAGCTGAAGCTC
CGGTTTTGAACTATGCGCTCGGGGTTGGCGAGTGTGTTTTGTGAAGTTTTTTAGGCACCTTTTGAAATGT
AATCATTTGGGTCAATATGTAATTTTCAGTGTTAGACTAGTAAATTGTCCGCTAAATTCTGGCCGTTTTT
GGCTTTTTTGTTAGACGAAGCTTGGTACCGAGCTCGGATCTCCACCCCGTACCGGTCCTGCAGTCGAATT
CACCATGTCTAGACTGGACAAGAGCAAAGTCATAAACGGAGCTCTGGAATTACTCAATGGTGTCGGTATC
GAAGGCCTGACGACAAGGAAACTCGCTCAAAAGCTGGGAGTTGAGCAGCCTACCCTGTACTGGCACGTGA
AGAACAAGCGGGCCCTGCTCGATGCCCTGCCAATCGAGATGCTGGACAGGCATCATACCCACTTCTGCCC
CCTGGAAGGCGAGTCATGGCAAGACTTTCTGCGGAACAACGCCAAGTCATACCGCTGTGCTCTCCTCTCA
CATCGCGACGGGGCTAAAGTGCATCTCGGCACCCGCCCAACAGAGAAACAGTACGAAACCCTGGAAAATC
AGCTCGCGTTCCTGTGTCAGCAAGGCTTCTCCCTGGAGAACGCACTGTACGCTCTGTCCGCCGTGGGCCA
CTTTACACTGGGCTGCGTATTGGAGGAACAGGAGCATCAAGTAGCAAAAGAGGAAAGAGAGACACCTACC
ACCGATTCTATGCCCCCACTTCTGAGACAAGCAATTGAGCTGTTCGACCGGCAGGGAGCCGAACCTGCCT
TCCTTTTCGGCCTGGAACTAATCATATGTGGCCTGGAGAAACAGCTAAAGTGCGAAAGCGGCGGGCCGAC
CGACGCCCTTGACGATTTTGACTTAGACATGCTCCCAGCCGATGCCCTTGACGACTTTGACCTTGATATG
CTGCCTGCTGACGCTCTTGACGATTTTGACCTTGACATGCTCCCCGGGTAACTAAGTAAGGATCCGCGGC
CGCATCGATACTAACGTTACTGGCCGAAGCCGCTTGGAATAAGGCCGGTGTGCGTTTGTCTATATGTTAT
TTTCCACCATATTGCCGTCTTTTGGCAATGTGAGGGCCCGGAAACCTGGCCCTGTCTTCTTGACGAGCAT
TCCTAGGGGTCTTTCCCCTCTCGCCAAAGGAATGCAAGGTCTGTTGAATGTCGTGAAGGAAGCAGTTCCT
CTGGAAGCTTCTTGAAGACAAACAACGTCTGTAGCGACCCTTTGCAGGCAGCGGAACCCCCCACCTGGCG
ACAGGTGCCTCTGCGGCCAAAAGCCACGTGTATAAGATACACCTGCAAAGGCGGCACAACCCCAGTGCCA
CGTTGTGAGTTGGATAGTTGTGGAAAGAGTCAAATGGCTCTCCTCAAGCGTATTCAACAAGGGGCTGAAG
GATGCCCAGAAGGTACCCCATTGTATGGGATCTGATCTGGGGCCTCGGTGCACATGCTTTACATGTGTTT
AGTCGAGGTTAAAAAAACGTCTAGGCCCCCCGAACCACGGGGACGTGGTTTTCCTTTGAAAAACACGATG
ATAATATGGATATGGCCACAACGGTCGCCACCATGACCGAGTACAAGCCCACGGTGCGCCTCGCCACCCG
CGACGACGTCCCCAGGGCCGTACGCACCCTCGCCGCCGCGTTCGCCGACTACCCCGCCACGCGCCACACC
GTCGATCCGGACCGCCACATCGAGCGGGTCACCGAGCTGCAAGAACTCTTCCTCACGCGCGTCGGGCTCG
ACATCGGCAAGGTGTGGGTCGCGGACGACGGCGCCGCGGTGGCGGTCTGGACCACGCCGGAGAGCGTCGA
AGCGGGGGCGGTGTTCGCCGAGATCGGCCCGCGCATGGCCGAGTTGAGCGGTTCCCGGCTGGCCGCGCAG
CAACAGATGGAAGGCCTCCTGGCGCCGCACCGGCCCAAGGAGCCCGCGTGGTTCCTGGCCACCGTCGGCG
TCTCGCCCGACCACCAGGGCAAGGGTCTGGGCAGCGCCGTCGTGCTCCCCGGAGTGGAGGCGGCCGAGCG
CGCCGGGGTGCCCGCCTTCCTGGAGACCTCCGCGCCCCGCAACCTCCCCTTCTACGAGCGGCTCGGCTTC
ACCGTCACCGCCGACGTCGAGGTGCCCGAAGGACCGCGCACCTGGTGCATGACCCGCAAGCCCGGTGCCT
GACGCATGCATGCGGCCGCGACTCTAGATCATAATCAGCCATACCACATTTGTAGAGGTTTTACTTGCTT
TAAAAAACCTCCCACACCTCCCCCTGAACCTGAAACATAAAATGAATGCAATTGTTGTTGTTTAGTCCCT
CCCAATTCGATATCAAGCTTATCGCGATAGATCCTAATCAACCTCTGGATTACAAAATTTGTGAAAGATT
GACTGGTATTCTTAACTATGTTGCTCCTTTTACGCTATGTGGATACGCTGCTTTAATGCCTTTGTATCAT
GCTATTGCTTCCCGTATGGCTTTCATTTTCTCCTCCTTGTATAAATCCTGGTTGCTGTCTCTTTATGAGG
AGTTGTGGCCCGTTGTCAGGCAACGTGGCGTGGTGTGCACTGTGTTTGCTGACGCAACCCCCACTGGTTG
GGGCATTGCCACCACCTGTCAGCTCCTTTCCGGGACTTTCGCTTTCCCCCTCCCTATTGCCACGGCGGAA
CTCATCGCCGCCTGCCTTGCCCGCTGCTGGACAGGGGCTCGGCTGTTGGGCACTGACAATTCCGTGGTGT
TGTCGGGGAAATCATCGTCCTTTCCTTGGCTGCTCGCCTGTGTTGCCACCTGGATTCTGCGCGGGACGTC
CTTCTGCTACGTCCCTTCGGCCCTCAATCCAGCGGACCTTCCTTCCCGCGGCCTGCTGCCGGCTCTGCGG
CCTCTTCCGCGTCTTCGCCTTCGCCCTCAGACGAGTCGGATCTCCCTTTGGGCCGCCTCCCCGCCTGAGA
TCCTTTAAGACCAATGACTTACAAGGCAGCTGTAGATCTTAGCCACTTTTTAAAAGAAAAGGGGGGACTG
GAAGGGCTAATTCACTCCCAACGAAGACAAGATCTGCTTTTTGCTTGTACTGGGTCTCTCTGGTTAGACC
AGATCTGAGCCTGGGAGCTCTCTGGCTAACTAGGGAACCCACTGCTTAAGCCTCAATAAAGCTTGCCTTG
AGTGCTTCAAGTAGTGTGTGCCCGTCTGTTGTGTGACTCTGGTAACTAGAGATCCCTCAGACCCTTTTAG
TCAGTGTGGAAAATCTCTAGCAGTAGTAGTTCATGTCATCTTATTATTCAGTATTTATAACTTGCAAAGA
AATGAATATCAGAGAGTGAGAGGCCCGGGTTAATTAAGGAAAGGGCTAGATCATTCTTGAAGACGAAAGG
GCCTCGTGATACGCCTATTTTTATAGGTTAATGTCATGATAATAATGGTTTCTTAGACGTCAGGTGGCAC
TTTTCGGGGAAATGTGCGCGGAACCCCTATTTGTTTATTTTTCTAAATACATTCAAATATGTATCCGCTC
ATGAGACAATAACCCTGATAAATGCTTCAATAATATTGAAAAAGGAAGAGTATGAGTATTCAACATTTCC
GTGTCGCCCTTATTCCCTTTTTTGCGGCATTTTGCCTTCCTGTTTTTGCTCACCCAGAAACGCTGGTGAA
AGTAAAAGATGCTGAAGATCAGTTGGGTGCACGAGTGGGTTACATCGAACTGGATCTCAACAGCGGTAAG
ATCCTTGAGAGTTTTCGCCCCGAAGAACGTTTTCCAATGATGAGCACTTTTAAAGTTCTGCTATGTGGCG
CGGTATTATCCCGTGTTGACGCCGGGCAAGAGCAACTCGGTCGCCGCATACACTATTCTCAGAATGACTT
GGTTGAGTACTCACCAGTCACAGAAAAGCATCTTACGGATGGCATGACAGTAAGAGAATTATGCAGTGCT
GCCATAACCATGAGTGATAACACTGCGGCCAACTTACTTCTGACAACGATCGGAGGACCGAAGGAGCTAA
CCGCTTTTTTGCACAACATGGGGGATCATGTAACTCGCCTTGATCGTTGGGAACCGGAGCTGAATGAAGC
CATACCAAACGACGAGCGTGACACCACGATGCCTGTAGCAATGGCAACAACGTTGCGCAAACTATTAACT
GGCGAACTACTTACTCTAGCTTCCCGGCAACAATTAATAGACTGGATGGAGGCGGATAAAGTTGCAGGAC
CACTTCTGCGCTCGGCCCTTCCGGCTGGCTGGTTTATTGCTGATAAATCTGGAGCCGGTGAGCGTGGGTC
TCGCGGTATCATTGCAGCACTGGGGCCAGATGGTAAGCCCTCCCGTATCGTAGTTATCTACACGACGGGG
AGTCAGGCAACTATGGATGAACGAAATAGACAGATCGCTGAGATAGGTGCCTCACTGATTAAGCATTGGT
AACTGTCAGACCAAGTTTACTCATATATACTTTAGATTGATTTAAAACTTCATTTTTAATTTAAAAGGAT
CTAGGTGAAGATCCTTTTTGATAATCTCATGACCAAAATCCCTTAACGTGAGTTTTCGTTCCACTGAGCG
TCAGACCCCGTAGAAAAGATCAAAGGATCTTCTTGAGATCCTTTTTTTCTGCGCGTAATCTGCTGCTTGC
AAACAAAAAAACCACCGCTACCAGCGGTGGTTTGTTTGCCGGATCAAGAGCTACCAACTCTTTTTCCGAA
GGTAACTGGCTTCAGCAGAGCGCAGATACCAAATACTGTTCTTCTAGTGTAGCCGTAGTTAGGCCACCAC
TTCAAGAACTCTGTAGCACCGCCTACATACCTCGCTCTGCTAATCCTGTTACCAGTGGCTGCTGCCAGTG
GCGATAAGTCGTGTCTTACCGGGTTGGACTCAAGACGATAGTTACCGGATAAGGCGCAGCGGTCGGGCTG
AACGGGGGGTTCGTGCACACAGCCCAGCTTGGAGCGAACGACCTACACCGAACTGAGATACCTACAGCGT
GAGCTATGAGAAAGCGCCACGCTTCCCGAAGGGAGAAAGGCGGACAGGTATCCGGTAAGCGGCAGGGTCG
GAACAGGAGAGCGCACGAGGGAGCTTCCAGGGGGAAACGCCTGGTATCTTTATAGTCCTGTCGGGTTTCG
CCACCTCTGACTTGAGCGTCGATTTTTGTGATGCTCGTCAGGGGGGCGGAGCCTATGGAAAAACGCCAGC
AACGCGGCCTTTTTACGGTTCCTGGCCTTTTGCTGGCCTTTTGCTCACATGTTCTTTCCTGCGTTATCCC
CTGATTCTGTGGATAACCGTATTACCGCCTTTGAGTGAGCTGATACCGCTCGCCGCAGCCGAACGACCGA
GCGCAGCGAGTCAGTGAGCGAGGAAGCGGAAGAGCGCCCAATACGCAAACCGCCTCTCCCCGCGCGTTGG
CCGATTCATTAATGCAGCAAGCTCATGGCTGACTAATTTTTTTTATTTATGCAGAGGCCGAGGCCGCCTC
GGCCTCTGAGCTATTCCAGAAGTAGTGAGGAGGCTTTTTTGGAGGCCTAGGCTTTTGCAAAAAGCTCCCC
GTGGCACGACAGGTTTCCCGACTGGAAAGCGGGCAGTGAGCGCAACGCAATTAATGTGAGTTAGCTCACT
CATTAGGCACCCCAGGCTTTACACTTTATGCTTCCGGCTCGTATGTTGTGTGGAATTGTGAGCGGATAAC
AATTTCACACAGGAAACAGCTATGACATGATTACGAATTTCACAAATAAAGCATTTTTTTCACTGCATTC
TAGTTGTGGTTTGTCCAAACTCATCAATGTATCTTATCATGTCTGGATCAACTGGATAACTCAAGCTAAC
CAAAATCATCCCAAACTTCCCACCCCATACCCTATTACCACTGCCAATTACCTGTGGTTTCATTTACTCT
AAACCTGTGATTCCTCTGAATTATTTTCATTTTAAAGAAATTGTATTTGTTAAATATGTACTACAAACTT
AGTAGTTGGAAGGGCTAATTCACTCCCAAAGAAGACAAGATATCCTTGATCTGTGGATCTACCACACACA
AGGCTACTTCCCTGATTAGCAGAACTACACACCAGGGCCAGGGGTCAGATATCCACTGACCTTTGGATGG
TGCTACAAGCTAGTACCAGTTGAGCCAGATAAGGTAGAAGAGGCCAATAAAGGAGAGAACACCAGCTTGT
TACACCCTGTGAGCCTGCATGGGATGGATGACCCGGAGAGAGAAGTGTTAGAGTGGAGGTTTGACAGCCG
CCTAGCATTTCATCACGTGGCCCGAGAGCTGCATCCGGAGTACTTCAAGAACTGCTGATATCGAGCTTGC
TACAAGGGACTTTCCGCTGGGGACTTTCCAGGGAGGCGTGGCCTGGGCGGGACTGGGGAGTGGCGAGCCC
TCAGATCCTGCATATAAGCAGCTGCTTTTTGCCTGTACTGGGTCTCTCTGGTTAGACCAGATCTGAGCCT
GGGAGCTCTCTGGCTAACTAGGGAACCCACTGCTTAAGCCTCAATAAAGCTTGCCTTGAGTGCTTCAAGT
AGTGTGTGCCCGTCTGTTGTGTGACTCTGGTAACTAGAGATCCCTCAGACCCTTTTAGTCAGTGTGGAAA
ATCTCTAGCAGTGGCGCCCGAACAGGGACTTGAAAGCGAAAGGGAAACCAGAGGAGCTCTCTCGACGCAG
GACTCGGCTTGCTGAAGCGCGCACGGCAAGAGGCGAGGGGCGGCGACTGGTGAGTACGCCAAAAATTTTG
ACTAGCGGAGGCTAGAAGGAGAGAGATGGGTGCGAGAGCGTCAGTATTAAGCGGGGGAGAATTAGATCGC
GATGGGAAAAAATTCGGTTAAGGCCAGGGGGAAAGAAAAAATATAAATTAAAACATATAGTATGGGCAAG
CAGGGAGCTAGAACGATTCGCAGTTAATCCTGGCCTGTTAGAAACATCAGAAGGCTGTAGACAAATACTG
GGACAGCTACAACCATCCCTTCAGACAGGATCAGAAGAACTTAGATCATTATATAATACAGTAGCAACCC
TCTATTGTGTGCATCAAAGGATAGAGATAAAAGACACCAAGGAAGCTTTAGACAAGATAGAGGAAGAGCA
AAACAAAAGTAAGACCACCGCACAGCAAGCGGCCGGCCGCTGATCTTCAGACCTGGAGGAGGAGATATGA
GGGACAATTGGAGAAGTGAATTATATAAATATAAAGTAGTAAAAATTGAACCATTAGGAGTAGCACCCAC
CAAGGCAAAGAGAAGAGTGGTGCAGAGAGAAAAAAGAGCAGTGGGAATAGGAGCTTTGTTCCTTGGGTTC
TTGGGAGCAGCAGGAAGCACTATGGGCGCAGCGTCAATGACGCTGACGGTACAGGCCAGACAATTATTGT
CTGGTATAGTGCAGCAGCAGAACAATTTGCTGAGGGCTATTGAGGCGCAACAGCATCTGTTGCAACTCAC
AGTCTGGGGCATCAAGCAGCTCCAGGCAAGAATCCTGGCTGTGGAAAGATACCTAAAGGATCAACAGCTC
CTGGGGATTTGGGGTTGCTCTGGAAAACTCATTTGCACCACTGCTGTGCCTTGGAATGCTAGTTGGAGTA
ATAAATCTCTGGAACAGATTTGGAATCACACGACCTGGATGGAGTGGGACAGAGAAATTAACAATTACAC
AAGCTTAATACACTCCTTAATTGAAGAATCGCAAAACCAGCAAGAAAAGAATGAACAAGAATTATTGGAA
TTAGATAAATGGGCAAGTTTGTGGAATTGGTTTAACATAACAAATTGGCTGTGGTATATAAAATTATTCA
TAATGATAGTAGGAGGCTTGGTAGGTTTAAGAATAGTTTTTGCTGTACTTTCTATAGTGAATAGAGTTAG
GCAGGGATATTCACCATTATCGTTTCAGACCCACCTCCCAACCCCGAGGGGACCCGACAGGCCCGAAGGA
ATAGAAGAAGAAGGTGGAGAGAGAGACAGAGACAGATCCATTCGATTAGTGAACGGATCTCGACGGTATC
GCCGAATTCACAAATGGCAGTATTCATCCACAATTTTAAAAGAAAAGGGGGGATTGGGGGGTACAGTGCA
GGGGAAAGAATAGTAGACATAATAGCAACAGACATACAAACTAAAGAATTACAAAAACAAATTACAAAAA
TTCAAAATTTTCGGGTTTATTACAGGGACAGCAGAGATCCAGTTTGGACTAGGATCCTTTACCACTCCCT
ATCAGTGATAGAGAAAAGTGAAAGTCGAGTTTACCACTCCCTATCAGTGATAGAGAAAAGTGAAAGTCGA
GTTTACCACTCCCTATCAGTGATAGAGAAAAGTGAAAGTCGAGTTTACCACTCCCTATCAGTGATAGAGA
AAAGTGAAAGTCGAGT
