Features (pLannotate 1.2.2; 12 found; start..end, strand, type, name):
    334..438     +  promoter       AmpR promoter: bla
    439..1299    +  CDS            AmpR: β-lactamase; bla; confers resistance to ampicillin, carbenicillin, and related antibiotics
   1470..2058    +  rep_origin     ori: high-copy-number ColE1/pMB1/pBR322/pUC origin of replication
   2241..2295    +  CDS            lacI (fragment): lac repressor; lacI; The lac repressor binds to the lac operator to inhibit transcription in E. coli. This inhibition can be relieved by adding lactose or isopropyl-β-D-thiogalactopyranoside (IPTG).
   2301..2394    +  rep_origin     SV40 ori (fragment): SV40 origin of replication
   2419..2456    +  CDS            lacI (fragment): lac repressor; lacI; The lac repressor binds to the lac operator to inhibit transcription in E. coli. This inhibition can be relieved by adding lactose or isopropyl-β-D-thiogalactopyranoside (IPTG).
   2469..2490    +  protein_bind   CAP binding site: CAP binding activates transcription in the presence of cAMP. E. coli catabolite activator protein
   2505..2535    +  promoter       lac promoter: promoter for the E. coli lac operon
   2543..2559    +  protein_bind   lac operator: The lac repressor binds to the lac operator to inhibit transcription in E. coli. This inhibition can be relieved by adding lactose or isopropyl-β-D-thiogalactopyranoside (IPTG). lac repressor encoded by lacI
   2593..2676    +  polyA_signal   SV40 poly(A) signal (fragment): SV40 polyadenylation signal
   2843..3172    +  CDS            nef (fragment): NEF_HV1BR - Experimental evidence at protein level: Swiss-Prot protein existence level 1. Extracellular Nef protein targets CD4(+) T-lymphocytes for apoptosis by interacting with CXCR4 surface receptors (PubMed:14990729). From Human immunodeficiency virus type 1 group M subtype B (isolate BRU/LAI) (HIV-1).
   3220..129     +  LTR            5' LTR (truncated) (across the origin): truncated 5' long terminal repeat (LTR) from HIV-1
>Addgene plasmid #225465 | pcDNA3puro-mGFP-FMR1iso1-N2(1-491) | addgene full sequence | sequence record 454112 | Addgene NGS Result
GGAACCCACTGCTTAAGCCTCAATAAAGCTTGCCTTGAGTGCTTCAAGTAGTGTGTGCCCGTCTGTTGTG
TGACTCTGGTAACTAGAGATCCCTCAGACCCTTTTAGTCAGTGTGGAAAATCTCTAGCAGTAGTAGTTCA
TGTCATCTTATTATTCAGTATTTATAACTTGCAAAGAAATGAATATCAGAGAGTGAGAGGCCCGGGTTAA
TTAAGGAAAGGGCTAGATCATTCTTGAAGACGAAAGGGCCTCGTGATACGCCTATTTTTATAGGTTAATG
TCATGATAATAATGGTTTCTTAGACGTCAGGTGGCACTTTTCGGGGAAATGTGCGCGGAACCCCTATTTG
TTTATTTTTCTAAATACATTCAAATATGTATCCGCTCATGAGACAATAACCCTGATAAATGCTTCAATAA
TATTGAAAAAGGAAGAGTATGAGTATTCAACATTTCCGTGTCGCCCTTATTCCCTTTTTTGCGGCATTTT
GCCTTCCTGTTTTTGCTCACCCAGAAACGCTGGTGAAAGTAAAAGATGCTGAAGATCAGTTGGGTGCACG
AGTGGGTTACATCGAACTGGATCTCAACAGCGGTAAGATCCTTGAGAGTTTTCGCCCCGAAGAACGTTTT
CCAATGATGAGCACTTTTAAAGTTCTGCTATGTGGCGCGGTATTATCCCGTGTTGACGCCGGGCAAGAGC
AACTCGGTCGCCGCATACACTATTCTCAGAATGACTTGGTTGAGTACTCACCAGTCACAGAAAAGCATCT
TACGGATGGCATGACAGTAAGAGAATTATGCAGTGCTGCCATAACCATGAGTGATAACACTGCGGCCAAC
TTACTTCTGACAACGATCGGAGGACCGAAGGAGCTAACCGCTTTTTTGCACAACATGGGGGATCATGTAA
CTCGCCTTGATCGTTGGGAACCGGAGCTGAATGAAGCCATACCAAACGACGAGCGTGACACCACGATGCC
TGTAGCAATGGCAACAACGTTGCGCAAACTATTAACTGGCGAACTACTTACTCTAGCTTCCCGGCAACAA
TTAATAGACTGGATGGAGGCGGATAAAGTTGCAGGACCACTTCTGCGCTCGGCCCTTCCGGCTGGCTGGT
TTATTGCTGATAAATCTGGAGCCGGTGAGCGTGGGTCTCGCGGTATCATTGCAGCACTGGGGCCAGATGG
TAAGCCCTCCCGTATCGTAGTTATCTACACGACGGGGAGTCAGGCAACTATGGATGAACGAAATAGACAG
ATCGCTGAGATAGGTGCCTCACTGATTAAGCATTGGTAACTGTCAGACCAAGTTTACTCATATATACTTT
AGATTGATTTAAAACTTCATTTTTAATTTAAAAGGATCTAGGTGAAGATCCTTTTTGATAATCTCATGAC
CAAAATCCCTTAACGTGAGTTTTCGTTCCACTGAGCGTCAGACCCCGTAGAAAAGATCAAAGGATCTTCT
TGAGATCCTTTTTTTCTGCGCGTAATCTGCTGCTTGCAAACAAAAAAACCACCGCTACCAGCGGTGGTTT
GTTTGCCGGATCAAGAGCTACCAACTCTTTTTCCGAAGGTAACTGGCTTCAGCAGAGCGCAGATACCAAA
TACTGTTCTTCTAGTGTAGCCGTAGTTAGGCCACCACTTCAAGAACTCTGTAGCACCGCCTACATACCTC
GCTCTGCTAATCCTGTTACCAGTGGCTGCTGCCAGTGGCGATAAGTCGTGTCTTACCGGGTTGGACTCAA
GACGATAGTTACCGGATAAGGCGCAGCGGTCGGGCTGAACGGGGGGTTCGTGCACACAGCCCAGCTTGGA
GCGAACGACCTACACCGAACTGAGATACCTACAGCGTGAGCTATGAGAAAGCGCCACGCTTCCCGAAGGG
AGAAAGGCGGACAGGTATCCGGTAAGCGGCAGGGTCGGAACAGGAGAGCGCACGAGGGAGCTTCCAGGGG
GAAACGCCTGGTATCTTTATAGTCCTGTCGGGTTTCGCCACCTCTGACTTGAGCGTCGATTTTTGTGATG
CTCGTCAGGGGGGCGGAGCCTATGGAAAAACGCCAGCAACGCGGCCTTTTTACGGTTCCTGGCCTTTTGC
TGGCCTTTTGCTCACATGTTCTTTCCTGCGTTATCCCCTGATTCTGTGGATAACCGTATTACCGCCTTTG
AGTGAGCTGATACCGCTCGCCGCAGCCGAACGACCGAGCGCAGCGAGTCAGTGAGCGAGGAAGCGGAAGA
GCGCCCAATACGCAAACCGCCTCTCCCCGCGCGTTGGCCGATTCATTAATGCAGCAAGCTCATGGCTGAC
TAATTTTTTTTATTTATGCAGAGGCCGAGGCCGCCTCGGCCTCTGAGCTATTCCAGAAGTAGTGAGGAGG
CTTTTTTGGAGGCCTAGGCTTTTGCAAAAAGCTCCCCGTGGCACGACAGGTTTCCCGACTGGAAAGCGGG
CAGTGAGCGCAACGCAATTAATGTGAGTTAGCTCACTCATTAGGCACCCCAGGCTTTACACTTTATGCTT
CCGGCTCGTATGTTGTGTGGAATTGTGAGCGGATAACAATTTCACACAGGAAACAGCTATGACATGATTA
CGAATTTCACAAATAAAGCATTTTTTTCACTGCATTCTAGTTGTGGTTTGTCCAAACTCATCAATGTATC
TTATCATGTCTGGATCAACTGGATAACTCAAGCTAACCAAAATCATCCCAAACTTCCCACCCCATACCCT
ATTACCACTGCCAATTACCTGTGGTTTCATTTACTCTAAACCTGTGATTCCTCTGAATTATTTTCATTTT
AAAGAAATTGTATTTGTTAAATATGTACTACAAACTTAGTAGTTGGAAGGGCTAATTCACTCCCAAAGAA
GACAAGATATCCTTGATCTGTGGATCTACCACACACAAGGCTACTTCCCTGATTAGCAGAACTACACACC
AGGGCCAGGGGTCAGATATCCACTGACCTTTGGATGGTGCTACAAGCTAGTACCAGTTGAGCCAGATAAG
GTAGAAGAGGCCAATAAAGGAGAGAACACCAGCTTGTTACACCCTGTGAGCCTGCATGGGATGGATGACC
CGGAGAGAGAAGTGTTAGAGTGGAGGTTTGACAGCCGCCTAGCATTTCATCACGTGGCCCGAGAGCTGCA
TCCGGAGTACTTCAAGAACTGCTGATATCGAGCTTGCTACAAGGGACTTTCCGCTGGGGACTTTCCAGGG
AGGCGTGGCCTGGGCGGGACTGGGGAGTGGCGAGCCCTCAGATCCTGCATATAAGCAGCTGCTTTTTGCC
TGTACTGGGTCTCTCTGGTTAGACCAGATCTGAGCCTGGGAGCTCTCTGGCTAACTAG
