Features (pLannotate 1.2.2; 21 found; start..end, strand, type, name):
     28..80      -  misc_feature   bom (fragment): basis of mobility region from pBR322
    235..614     +  enhancer       CMV enhancer: human cytomegalovirus immediate early enhancer
    615..818     +  promoter       CMV promoter: human cytomegalovirus (CMV) immediate early promoter
    814..847     +  LTR            5' LTR (truncated) (fragment): truncated 5' long terminal repeat (LTR) from HIV-1
    863..881     +  promoter       T7 promoter: promoter for bacteriophage T7 RNA polymerase
    905..1621    +  CDS            mEGFP: mEGFP is a basic (constitutively fluorescent) green fluorescent protein published in 2002, derived from Aequorea victoria. It has moderate acid sensitivity.
   1622..3091    +  CDS            FMR1 (fragment): FMR1_HUMAN - Experimental evidence at protein level: Swiss-Prot protein existence level 1. (Microbial infection) Acts as a positive regulator of influenza A virus (IAV) replication. Required for the assembly and nuclear export of the viral ribonucleoprotein (vRNP) components. From Homo sapiens (Human).
   3171..3395    +  polyA_signal   bGH poly(A) signal: bovine growth hormone polyadenylation signal
   3399..3420    +  promoter       SV40 promoter (fragment): SV40 enhancer and early promoter
   3441..3869    +  rep_origin     f1 ori (sequence partly withheld): f1 bacteriophage origin of replication; arrow indicates direction of (+) strand synthesis
   3883..4212    +  promoter       SV40 promoter: SV40 enhancer and early promoter
   4225..4824    +  CDS            PuroR: puromycin N-acetyltransferase; pac from Streptomyces alboniger; confers resistance to puromycin
   4845..5003    +  CDS            ble (fragment): BLE_KLEPN - Experimental evidence at protein level: Swiss-Prot protein existence level 1. Binding protein with a strong affinity to the bleomycin family of antibiotics. Binds to CL990; an antimitotic-antibiotic compound. From Klebsiella pneumoniae.
   4998..5119    +  polyA_signal   SV40 poly(A) signal: SV40 polyadenylation signal
   5192..5208    -  protein_bind   lac operator: The lac repressor binds to the lac operator to inhibit transcription in E. coli. This inhibition can be relieved by adding lactose or isopropyl-β-D-thiogalactopyranoside (IPTG). lac repressor encoded by lacI
   5216..5246    -  promoter       lac promoter: promoter for the E. coli lac operon
   5261..5282    -  protein_bind   CAP binding site: CAP binding activates transcription in the presence of cAMP. E. coli catabolite activator protein
   5295..5387    -  CDS            lacI (fragment): lac repressor; lacI; The lac repressor binds to the lac operator to inhibit transcription in E. coli. This inhibition can be relieved by adding lactose or isopropyl-β-D-thiogalactopyranoside (IPTG).
   5570..6158    -  rep_origin     ori: high-copy-number ColE1/pMB1/pBR322/pUC origin of replication
   6329..7189    -  CDS            AmpR: β-lactamase; bla; confers resistance to ampicillin, carbenicillin, and related antibiotics
   7190..7294    -  promoter       AmpR promoter: bla
>Addgene plasmid #225465 | pcDNA3puro-mGFP-FMR1iso1-N2(1-491) | addgene full sequence | sequence record 458915 | Addgene NGS Result
GACGGATCGGGAGATCTCCCGATCCCCTATGGTGCACTCTCAGTACAATCTGCTCTGATGCCGCATAGTT
AAGCCAGTATCTGCTCCCTGCTTGTGTGTTGGAGGTCGCTGAGTAGTGCGCGAGCAAAATTTAAGCTACA
ACAAGGCAAGGCTTGACCGACAATTGCATGAAGAATCTGCTTAGGGTTAGGCGTTTTGCGCTGCTTCGCG
ATGTACGGGCCAGATATACGCGTTGACATTGATTATTGACTAGTTATTAATAGTAATCAATTACGGGGTC
ATTAGTTCATAGCCCATATATGGAGTTCCGCGTTACATAACTTACGGTAAATGGCCCGCCTGGCTGACCG
CCCAACGACCCCCGCCCATTGACGTCAATAATGACGTATGTTCCCATAGTAACGCCAATAGGGACTTTCC
ATTGACGTCAATGGGTGGAGTATTTACGGTAAACTGCCCACTTGGCAGTACATCAAGTGTATCATATGCC
AAGTACGCCCCCTATTGACGTCAATGACGGTAAATGGCCCGCCTGGCATTATGCCCAGTACATGACCTTA
TGGGACTTTCCTACTTGGCAGTACATCTACGTATTAGTCATCGCTATTACCATGGTGATGCGGTTTTGGC
AGTACATCAATGGGCGTGGATAGCGGTTTGACTCACGGGGATTTCCAAGTCTCCACCCCATTGACGTCAA
TGGGAGTTTGTTTTGGCACCAAAATCAACGGGACTTTCCAAAATGTCGTAACAACTCCGCCCCATTGACG
CAAATGGGCGGTAGGCGTGTACGGTGGGAGGTCTATATAAGCAGAGCTCTCTGGCTAACTAGAGAACCCA
CTGCTTACTGGCTTATCGAAATTAATACGACTCACTATAGGGAGACCCAAGCTGGCTAGCAACCATGGTG
AGCAAGGGCGAGGAGCTGTTCACCGGGGTGGTGCCCATCCTGGTCGAGCTGGACGGCGACGTAAACGGCC
ACAAGTTCAGCGTGTCCGGCGAGGGCGAGGGCGATGCCACCTACGGCAAGCTGACCCTGAAGTTCATCTG
CACCACCGGCAAGCTGCCCGTGCCCTGGCCCACCCTCGTGACCACCCTGACCTACGGCGTGCAGTGCTTC
AGCCGCTACCCCGACCACATGAAGCAGCACGACTTCTTCAAGTCCGCCATGCCCGAAGGCTACGTCCAGG
AGCGCACCATCTTCTTCAAGGACGACGGCAACTACAAGACCCGCGCCGAGGTGAAGTTCGAGGGCGACAC
CCTGGTGAACCGCATCGAGCTGAAGGGCATCGACTTCAAGGAGGACGGCAACATCCTGGGGCACAAGCTG
GAGTACAACTACAACAGCCACAACGTCTATATCATGGCCGACAAGCAGAAGAACGGCATCAAGGTGAACT
TCAAGATCCGCCACAACATCGAGGACGGCAGCGTGCAGCTCGCCGACCACTACCAGCAGAACACCCCCAT
CGGCGACGGCCCCGTGCTGCTGCCCGACAACCACTACCTGAGCACCCAGTCCAAGCTGAGCAAAGACCCC
AACGAGAAGCGCGATCACATGGTCCTGCTGGAGTTCGTGACCGCCGCCGGGATCACTCTCGGCATGGACG
AGCTGTACAAGGAGGAGCTGGTGGTGGAAGTGCGGGGCTCCAATGGCGCTTTCTACAAGGCATTTGTAAA
GGATGTTCATGAAGATTCAATAACAGTTGCATTTGAAAACAACTGGCAGCCTGATAGGCAGATTCCATTT
CATGATGTCAGATTCCCACCTCCTGTAGGTTATAATAAAGATATAAATGAAAGTGATGAAGTTGAGGTGT
ATTCCAGAGCAAATGAAAAAGAGCCTTGCTGTTGGTGGTTAGCTAAAGTGAGGATGATAAAGGGTGAGTT
TTATGTGATAGAATATGCAGCATGTGATGCAACTTACAATGAAATTGTCACAATTGAACGTCTAAGATCT
GTTAATCCCAACAAACCTGCCACAAAAGATACTTTCCATAAGATCAAGCTGGATGTGCCAGAAGACTTAC
GGCAAATGTGTGCCAAAGAGGCGGCACATAAGGATTTTAAAAAGGCAGTTGGTGCCTTTTCTGTAACTTA
TGATCCAGAAAATTATCAGCTTGTCATTTTGTCCATCAATGAAGTCACCTCAAAGCGAGCACATATGCTG
ATTGACATGCACTTTCGGAGTCTGCGCACTAAGTTGTCTCTGATAATGAGAAATGAAGAAGCTAGTAAGC
AGCTGGAGAGTTCAAGGCAGCTTGCCTCGAGATTTCATGAACAGTTTATCGTAAGAGAAGATCTGATGGG
TCTAGCTATTGGTACTCATGGTGCTAATATTCAGCAAGCTAGAAAAGTACCTGGGGTCACTGCTATTGAT
CTAGATGAAGATACCTGCACATTTCATATTTATGGAGAGGATCAGGATGCAGTGAAAAAAGCTAGAAGCT
TTCTCGAATTTGCTGAAGATGTAATACAAGTTCCAAGGAACTTAGTAGGCAAAGTAATAGGAAAAAATGG
AAAGCTGATTCAGGAGATTGTGGACAAGTCAGGAGTTGTGAGGGTGAGGATTGAGGCTGAAAATGAGAAA
AATGTTCCACAAGAAGAGGAAATTATGCCACCAAATTCCCTTCCTTCCAATAATTCAAGGGTTGGACCTA
ATGCCCCAGAAGAAAAAAAACATTTAGATATAAAGGAAAACAGCACCCATTTTTCTCAACCTAACAGTAC
AAAAGTCCAGAGGGTGTTAGTGGCTTCATCAGTTGTAGCAGGGGAATCCCAGAAACCTGAACTCAAGGCT
TGGCAGGGTATGGTACCATTTGTTTTTGTGGGAACAAAGGACAGCATCGCTAATGCCACTGTTCTTTTGG
ATTATCACCTGAACTATTTAAAGGAAGTAGACCAGTTGCGTTTGGAGAGATTACAAATTGATGAGCAGTT
GCGACAGATTGGAGCTAGTTCTAGACCACCACCAAATCGTACAGATAAGGAAAAAAGCTATGTGACTGAT
GATGGTCAAGGAATGGGTCGAGGTAGTAGACCTTACAGAAATAGGGGGCACGGCAGACGCGGTCCTGGAT
ATACTTCAGGATAAGAATTCTGCAGATATCCAGCACAGTGGCGGCCGCTCGAGTCTAGAGGGCCCGTTTA
AACCCGCTGATCAGCCTCGACTGTGCCTTCTAGTTGCCAGCCATCTGTTGTTTGCCCCTCCCCCGTGCCT
TCCTTGACCCTGGAAGGTGCCACTCCCACTGTCCTTTCCTAATAAAATGAGGAAATTGCATCGCATTGTC
TGAGTAGGTGTCATTCTATTCTGGGGGGTGGGGTGGGGCAGGACAGCAAGGGGGAGGATTGGGAAGACAA
TAGCAGGCATGCTGGGGATGCGGTGGGCTCTATGGCTTCTGAGGCGGAAAGAACCAGCTGGGGCTCTAGG
GGGTATCCCC
[124 nt withheld, positions 3441-3564]
C
[91 nt withheld, positions 3566-3656]
A
[49 nt withheld, positions 3658-3706]
CCTTTGACGTTGGAGTCCACGTTCTTT
[37 nt withheld, positions 3734-3770]
ACCCTATCTCGGTCTATTCTTTTGATTTATAAGGGATTTTGCCGATTTCGGCCTATTGGTTAAAAAATGA
GCTGATTTAACAAAAATTTAACGCGAATTAATTCTGTGGAATGTGTGTCAGTTAGGGTGTGGAAAGTCCC
CAGGCTCCCCAGCAGGCAGAAGTATGCAAAGCATGCATCTCAATTAGTCAGCAACCAGGTGTGGAAAGTC
CCCAGGCTCCCCAGCAGGCAGAAGTATGCAAAGCATGCATCTCAATTAGTCAGCAACCATAGTCCCGCCC
CTAACTCCGCCCATCCCGCCCCTAACTCCGCCCAGTTCCGCCCATTCTCCGCCCCATGGCTGACTAATTT
TTTTTATTTATGCAGAGGCCGAGGCCGCCTCTGCCTCTGAGCTATTCCAGAAGTAGTGAGGAGGCTTTTT
TGGAGGCCTAGGCTTTTGCAAAAAGCTCCCAACCATGACCGAGTACAAGCCCACGGTGCGCCTCGCCACC
CGCGACGACGTCCCCAGGGCCGTACGCACCCTCGCCGCCGCGTTCGCCGACTACCCCGCCACGCGCCACA
CCGTCGATCCGGACCGCCACATCGAGCGGGTCACCGAGCTGCAAGAACTCTTCCTCACGCGCGTCGGGCT
CGACATCGGCAAGGTGTGGGTCGCGGACGACGGCGCCGCGGTGGCGGTCTGGACCACGCCGGAGAGCGTC
GAAGCGGGGGCGGTGTTCGCCGAGATCGGCCCGCGCATGGCCGAGTTGAGCGGTTCCCGGCTGGCCGCGC
AGCAACAGATGGAAGGCCTCCTGGCGCCGCACCGGCCCAAGGAGCCCGCGTGGTTCCTGGCCACCGTCGG
CGTCTCGCCCGACCACCAGGGCAAGGGTCTGGGCAGCGCCGTCGTGCTCCCCGGAGTGGAGGCGGCCGAG
CGCGCCGGGGTGCCCGCCTTCCTGGAGACCTCCGCGCCCCGCAACCTCCCCTTCTACGAGCGGCTCGGCT
TCACCGTCACCGCCGACGTCGAGGTGCCCGAAGGACCGCGCACCTGGTGCATGACCCGCAAGCCCGGTGC
CTGAGCGGGACTCTGGGGTTCGAAATGACCGACCAAGCGACGCCCAACCTGCCATCACGAGATTTCGATT
CCACCGCCGCCTTCTATGAAAGGTTGGGCTTCGGAATCGTTTTCCGGGACGCCGGCTGGATGATCCTCCA
GCGCGGGGATCTCATGCTGGAGTTCTTCGCCCACCCCAACTTGTTTATTGCAGCTTATAATGGTTACAAA
TAAAGCAATAGCATCACAAATTTCACAAATAAAGCATTTTTTTCACTGCATTCTAGTTGTGGTTTGTCCA
AACTCATCAATGTATCTTATCATGTCTGTATACCGTCGACCTCTAGCTAGAGCTTGGCGTAATCATGGTC
ATAGCTGTTTCCTGTGTGAAATTGTTATCCGCTCACAATTCCACACAACATACGAGCCGGAAGCATAAAG
TGTAAAGCCTGGGGTGCCTAATGAGTGAGCTAACTCACATTAATTGCGTTGCGCTCACTGCCCGCTTTCC
AGTCGGGAAACCTGTCGTGCCAGCTGCATTAATGAATCGGCCAACGCGCGGGGAGAGGCGGTTTGCGTAT
TGGGCGCTCTTCCGCTTCCTCGCTCACTGACTCGCTGCGCTCGGTCGTTCGGCTGCGGCGAGCGGTATCA
GCTCACTCAAAGGCGGTAATACGGTTATCCACAGAATCAGGGGATAACGCAGGAAAGAACATGTGAGCAA
AAGGCCAGCAAAAGGCCAGGAACCGTAAAAAGGCCGCGTTGCTGGCGTTTTTCCATAGGCTCCGCCCCCC
TGACGAGCATCACAAAAATCGACGCTCAAGTCAGAGGTGGCGAAACCCGACAGGACTATAAAGATACCAG
GCGTTTCCCCCTGGAAGCTCCCTCGTGCGCTCTCCTGTTCCGACCCTGCCGCTTACCGGATACCTGTCCG
CCTTTCTCCCTTCGGGAAGCGTGGCGCTTTCTCATAGCTCACGCTGTAGGTATCTCAGTTCGGTGTAGGT
CGTTCGCTCCAAGCTGGGCTGTGTGCACGAACCCCCCGTTCAGCCCGACCGCTGCGCCTTATCCGGTAAC
TATCGTCTTGAGTCCAACCCGGTAAGACACGACTTATCGCCACTGGCAGCAGCCACTGGTAACAGGATTA
GCAGAGCGAGGTATGTAGGCGGTGCTACAGAGTTCTTGAAGTGGTGGCCTAACTACGGCTACACTAGAAG
AACAGTATTTGGTATCTGCGCTCTGCTGAAGCCAGTTACCTTCGGAAAAAGAGTTGGTAGCTCTTGATCC
GGCAAACAAACCACCGCTGGTAGCGGTGGTTTTTTTGTTTGCAAGCAGCAGATTACGCGCAGAAAAAAAG
GATCTCAAGAAGATCCTTTGATCTTTTCTACGGGGTCTGACGCTCAGTGGAACGAAAACTCACGTTAAGG
GATTTTGGTCATGAGATTATCAAAAAGGATCTTCACCTAGATCCTTTTAAATTAAAAATGAAGTTTTAAA
TCAATCTAAAGTATATATGAGTAAACTTGGTCTGACAGTTACCAATGCTTAATCAGTGAGGCACCTATCT
CAGCGATCTGTCTATTTCGTTCATCCATAGTTGCCTGACTCCCCGTCGTGTAGATAACTACGATACGGGA
GGGCTTACCATCTGGCCCCAGTGCTGCAATGATACCGCGAGACCCACGCTCACCGGCTCCAGATTTATCA
GCAATAAACCAGCCAGCCGGAAGGGCCGAGCGCAGAAGTGGTCCTGCAACTTTATCCGCCTCCATCCAGT
CTATTAATTGTTGCCGGGAAGCTAGAGTAAGTAGTTCGCCAGTTAATAGTTTGCGCAACGTTGTTGCCAT
TGCTACAGGCATCGTGGTGTCACGCTCGTCGTTTGGTATGGCTTCATTCAGCTCCGGTTCCCAACGATCA
AGGCGAGTTACATGATCCCCCATGTTGTGCAAAAAAGCGGTTAGCTCCTTCGGTCCTCCGATCGTTGTCA
GAAGTAAGTTGGCCGCAGTGTTATCACTCATGGTTATGGCAGCACTGCATAATTCTCTTACTGTCATGCC
ATCCGTAAGATGCTTTTCTGTGACTGGTGAGTACTCAACCAAGTCATTCTGAGAATAGTGTATGCGGCGA
CCGAGTTGCTCTTGCCCGGCGTCAATACGGGATAATACCGCGCCACATAGCAGAACTTTAAAAGTGCTCA
TCATTGGAAAACGTTCTTCGGGGCGAAAACTCTCAAGGATCTTACCGCTGTTGAGATCCAGTTCGATGTA
ACCCACTCGTGCACCCAACTGATCTTCAGCATCTTTTACTTTCACCAGCGTTTCTGGGTGAGCAAAAACA
GGAAGGCAAAATGCCGCAAAAAAGGGAATAAGGGCGACACGGAAATGTTGAATACTCATACTCTTCCTTT
TTCAATATTATTGAAGCATTTATCAGGGTTATTGTCTCATGAGCGGATACATATTTGAATGTATTTAGAA
AAATAAACAAATAGGGGTTCCGCGCACATTTCCCCGAAAAGTGCCACCTGACGTC
